Addgene plasmid #91206: pTRANS_160
Purpose: (Empty Backbone) Transformation, Type: non-T-DNA, Plant Selection: PvUbi2:bar, Viral Replication: none
Depositing lab: Daniel Voytas. Depositing organization: University of Minnesota. Publication: A multi-purpose toolkit to enable advanced genome engineering in plants. Cermak T, Curtin SJ, Gil-Humanes J, Cegan R, Kono TJY, Konecna E, Belanto JJ, Starker CG, Mathre JW, Greenstein RL, Voytas DF. Plant Cell. 2017 May 18. pii: tpc.00922.2016. doi: 10.1105/tpc.16.00922. PubMed 28522548.
Backbone
  Vector backbone: pTRANS_100
  Vector type: Plant Expression
  Selectable markers: Basta
Growth in bacteria
  Bacterial resistance: Spectinomycin, 50 μg/mL
  Growth temperature: 37°C
  Growth strain: ccdB Survival
  Copy number: High Copy
Gene/Insert
  Gene/Insert name: None
Terms and licenses: Academic/Nonprofit Terms; Industry Terms: Not Available to Industry
How to cite: pTRANS_160 was a gift from Daniel Voytas (Addgene plasmid # 91206 ; http://n2t.net/addgene:91206 ; RRID:Addgene_91206)
