[The description below was written by a language model from this plasmid's Addgene catalogue record and pLannotate feature annotations shown in this document.]
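Description:
pTRANS_160 is an empty plant transformation backbone derived from pTRANS_100 and belonging to a modular toolkit for plant genome engineering. It is catalogued as a non-T-DNA vector with no viral replication elements. It therefore lacks Agrobacterium border sequences and geminiviral replicon components, which implies direct DNA delivery rather than Agrobacterium-mediated transfer, although the record does not name a delivery method. In E. coli it replicates from a high-copy ColE1/pUC-type origin and is selected with spectinomycin through the aadA (SmR) gene. Short fragments of a class 1 integron Pc promoter and a gentamicin resistance gene lie just upstream of aadA.

The plant selection cassette is described as PvUbi2:bar. The feature table shows the Streptomyces hygroscopicus bar coding sequence, whose phosphinothricin acetyltransferase confers Basta/glufosinate tolerance, followed by a CaMV polyadenylation signal on the reverse strand. The roughly 1.9 kb unannotated stretch upstream of bar presumably holds the PvUbi2 promoter named in the catalogue, but the annotation software did not identify it.

The cargo position is occupied by a standard Gateway-style destination cassette. In it, attR1 and attR2 flank a chloramphenicol resistance gene (with lac UV5 and cat promoter elements), a ccdA fragment and the ccdB gyrase toxin gene. Because ccdB kills ordinary E. coli strains, the unmodified backbone must be maintained in a ccdB-tolerant strain. Replacing the cassette with user-supplied modules gives counter-selection against uncut or unrecombined vector. No insert is present, and the plasmid serves as the recipient into which expression units such as genome-editing reagents are assembled to produce a construct with bar-based selection of transformed plant cells.
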