Features (pLannotate 1.2.2; 13 found; start..end, strand, type, name):
     84..672     +  rep_origin     ori: high-copy-number ColE1/pMB1/pBR322/pUC origin of replication
    876..1050    -  polyA_signal   CaMV poly(A) signal: cauliflower mosaic virus polyadenylation signal
   1060..1608    -  CDS            bar: PAT_STRHY - Experimental evidence at protein level: Swiss-Prot protein existence level 1. Inactivates phosphinothricin (PPT) by transfer of an acetyl group from acetyl CoA. Can also acetylate demethylphosphinothricin but not PTT or glutamate. This enzyme is an effector of phosphinothricin tripeptide (PTT or bialaphos) resistance. From Streptomyces hygroscopicus. Introduced by genetic manipulation and expressed in glufosinate-tolerant maize by Dekalb Genetics.
   3499..3623    +  protein_bind   attR1: mutant version of attR; recombination site for the Gateway® LR reaction LR Clonase™
   3648..3678    +  promoter       lac UV5 promoter: E. coli lac promoter with an "up" mutation
   3702..3731    +  promoter       cat promoter (fragment): promoter of the E. coli cat gene encoding chloramphenicol acetyltransferase
   3732..4412    +  CDS            CmR: chloramphenicol acetyltransferase confers resistance to chloramphenicol
   4569..4727    +  CDS            ccdA (fragment): CCDA_ECO57 - Also known as H, letA. Experimental evidence at protein level: Swiss-Prot protein existence level 1. Antitoxin component of a type II toxin-antitoxin (TA) system which inhibits the post-segregational killing (PSK) of plasmid-free cells, also referred to as a plasmid addiction system. Binds to and blocks the activity of CcdB; will also remove bound CcdB protein from the CcdB-GyrA complex by forming a CcdA-CcdB complex, a process termed rejuvenation. Functions as a transcriptional corepressor for the ccdAB operon, repression also requires CcdB (By similarity). From Escherichia coli
   4732..5037    +  CDS            ccdB: CcdB, a bacterial toxin that poisons DNA gyrase; ccdB; Plasmids containing the ccdB gene cannot be propagated in standard E. coli strains.
   5078..5202    -  protein_bind   attR2: mutant version of attR; recombination site for the Gateway® LR reaction LR Clonase™
   5309..5332    +  promoter       Pc promoter (fragment): intI1 (promoter lies within the coding sequence); class 1 integron promoter
   5508..5564    +  CDS            GmR (fragment): gentamycin acetyltransferase; aacC1; confers resistance to gentamycin
   5571..6362    +  CDS            SmR: aminoglycoside adenylyltransferase (Murphy, 1985); aadA; confers resistance to spectinomycin and streptomycin
>Addgene plasmid #91206 | pTRANS_160 | addgene full sequence | sequence record 182150 | Addgene NGS Result
CACCCATGACCAAAATCCCTTAACGTGAGTTACGCGTCGTTCCACTGAGCGTCAGACCCCGTAGAAAAGA
TCAAAGGATCTTCTTGAGATCCTTTTTTTCTGCGCGTAATCTGCTGCTTGCAAACAAAAAAACCACCGCT
ACCAGCGGTGGTTTGTTTGCCGGATCAAGAGCTACCAACTCTTTTTCCGAAGGTAACTGGCTTCAGCAGA
GCGCAGATACCAAATACTGTTCTTCTAGTGTAGCCGTAGTTAGGCCACCACTTCAAGAACTCTGTAGCAC
CGCCTACATACCTCGCTCTGCTAATCCTGTTACCAGTGGCTGCTGCCAGTGGCGATAAGTCGTGTCTTAC
CGGGTTGGACTCAAGACGATAGTTACCGGATAAGGCGCAGCGGTCGGGCTGAACGGGGGGTTCGTGCACA
CAGCCCAGCTTGGAGCGAACGACCTACACCGAACTGAGATACCTACAGCGTGAGCTATGAGAAAGCGCCA
CGCTTCCCGAAGGGAGAAAGGCGGACAGGTATCCGGTAAGCGGCAGGGTCGGAACAGGAGAGCGCACGAG
GGAGCTTCCAGGGGGAAACGCCTGGTATCTTTATAGTCCTGTCGGGTTTCGCCACCTCTGACTTGAGCGT
CGATTTTTGTGATGCTCGTCAGGGGGGCGGAGCCTATGGAAAAACGCCAGCAACGCGGCCTTTTTACGGT
TCCTGGCCTTTTGCTGGCCTTTTGCTCACATGTTCTTTCCTGCGTTATCCCCTGATTCTGTGGATAACCG
TATTACCGCCTTTGAGTGAGCTGATACCGCTCGCCGCAGCCGAACGACCGAGCGCAGCGAGTCAGTGAGC
GAGGAAGCGGGAGAGCGCCCATATGCAATTCGGGGGATCTGGATTTTAGTACTGGATTTTGGTTTTAGGA
ATTAGAAATTTTATTGATAGAAGTATTTTACAAATACAAATACATACTAAGGGTTTCTTATATGCTCAAC
ACATGAGCGAAACCCTATAGGAACCCTAATTCCCTTATCTGGGAACTACTCACACATTATTATGGAGAAA
CTCGAGTCAAATCTCGGTGACGGGCAGGACCGGACGGGGCGGTACCGGCAGGCTGAAGTCCAGCTGCCAG
AAACCCACGTCATGCCAGTTCCCGTGCTTGAAGCCGGCCGCCCGCAGCATGCCGCGGGGGGCATATCCGA
GCGCCTCGTGCATGCGCACGCTCGGGTCGTTGGGCAGCCCGATGACAGCGACCACGCTCTTGAAGCCCTG
TGCCTCCAGGGACTTCAGCAGATGGGTGTAGAGCGTGGAGCCCAGTCCCGTCCGCTGGTGGCGGGGGCTG
ACGTACACGGTGGACTCGGCCGTCCAGTCGTAGGCGTTGCGTGCCTTCCAGGGACCCGCGTAGGCGATGC
CGGCGACCTCGCCGTCCACCTCGGCGACGAGCCAGGGATAGCGCTCCCGCAGACGGACGAGGTCGTCCGT
CCACTCCTGCGGTTCCTGCGGCTCGGTACGGAAGTTGACCGTGCTTGTCTCGATGTAGTGGTTGACGATG
GTGCAGACCGCCGGCATGTCCGCCTCGGTGGCACGGCGGATGTCGGCCGGGCGTCGTTCTGGGCTCATAA
GCTTCTGCAAAAGAGAACCAGACAACAGGGTAAGTGCCTAGCAGTAAACAAACAGAACTCATCACAAGCA
AACAGCAACATCATATTCATACCAACAGGTCATGTGTGTTCATCACATCATTAGTACTAAGCATGCCATC
ATCCAAGTATATCAAAGTAAGGGCAAAGAGCATGCATGATCATCAGGTGCACAAAAGAATCATCAAATTG
TAGCAGTACATATCTTCATCTATCATGCATATCTATCCATAACAGGACGATGCATGTTGACCAGGTAAAA
GCTACAGGATCCTATAGGAACAGCAGCGTATATATCTTCACCAATCTTAGCATCTTAATCATGTGGCACA
TGCAGTTTCAATTTAAGCACATGAGCTAGTTGATTATGAGGTACCAGAGAATCATCAAACTGATGTAGCA
GCATATATCCTCATCTATCATGCAATCTAATCTAATCTAACTAAACAGGAAAGGTGTGCTATTCAGTTAA
AAGCTACCGCATCATATACAAACGGCAGCATAAGAAAAAGCATAATCATCTTAATCATGCAACAAACGCA
GATTCATAATAAGCCCAAGAGCTAGCTTGTGATGATCTTATTCTACTCTGATCTACAGCAATCAGATAAC
GACCTAACCTTGCACATGGCAACAAAACAATCGATCGGACGAATCAGTTGTTTGTTCCTAGCTAGCACCA
TCGAACCAGATAATAGATGCACGTACAGATCCCGAAAACGAACCCAAAAACAGGGCAGACCTAGCTGAAC
CTAGGCAGCGACCCAGCAGATCGTGAGAACGATCTCATCTACGAACAGCCTAGAAGCAACCCCACGATTC
CCGGACAAACGACCTAAAATCCCCACAAATCACATGAGCATGACAGGATAAACAGCGGAACCGATCAGAT
CTACACGAAAACCCCACCTCCCAGCCACCCACGATCAGGAAACACGCGGATCTAGCATGATTTCGTCAAC
GCCTCAGCCTAGTTCCTAGCCACAGACCAAGCAGAACCACCAAACCACGCCGAGCGAGGAGATGGGGCAA
GAGGACGGGGGAGACGATCGCCGTACCTTGAAGCGGGGGAAGGATCGCCGAGGGTCGCGAGGAGAGCAAT
TTGGATTTGGAACCCGGGGGTTGTGCGCTCCGAACGATGAGACGATGTGAGATTGTGGGAAGAGGCGCGG
AGGGCCCTGTATTTATGGGCTGCGACGGGGGGAGGAGAGGTGGGGAGGGTTGGGGAAGGAATCCCCCACC
CGTGCCGTGACGGTTCCGGGCCGTGTGAGAGGAGCCCGCTCGTCTCCGCCACGCAATTTCCGCGATCGGA
GCGGAGCTTTCGAGAGGCGGCTGGATGGTTGGTGGCCGTTAGATTTGTAGACGCCGTTAACGCCTCGCCT
CCACCGGGAAGAGTTTTGAGCAGCCGCTTATGACAATGGCTTAACGACGTTAGACGGAGCGTTAGTGGCA
GGCCATGATAGAATAGACGTATTGCAATGGGATTATAATTAAATAAATAAGAATATAATAAGATATGGCA
AGTCGGCACTCATGACATGGTCTTCGAAATGATAGTGCTCACTTTCTTAGCCGAGAAAGTTGACGCGACT
GATTTAGAAGTTAAGATATTATTTCTCTCTTCTTTTCTTTCCTCGTCATATAAGGATGAAATAAACTTTA
GAGATTGCCGGTAGTGATTTTGGATTTCGGCGATCAGGCTTGGTTTGCCGGTTTCGGACGGTGTGCCTTA
GGCCACCCGCAGTGTATCTTGTAATGTTCAACCGATAAGCAAGGGTGGGGCTCAAGCAAGTAGTAAACAA
CTATGTCAAATGTCACCATGGTTATGGTCTTGTTTAGTTGGCTTCGGCGCGCCGATCAAAAGCAGGTGAC
AAGTTTGTACAAAAAAGCTGAACGAGAAACGTAAAATGATATAAATATCAATATATTAAATTAGATTTTG
CATAAAAAACAGACTACATAATACTGTAAAACACAACATATCCAGTCACTATGGCGGCCGCATTAGGCAC
CCCAGGCTTTACACTTTATGCTTCCGGCTCGTATAATGTGTGGATTTTGAGTTAGGATCCGTCGAGATTT
TCAGGAGCTAAGGAAGCTAAAATGGAGAAAAAAATCACTGGATATACCACCGTTGATATATCCCAATGGC
ATCGTAAAGAACATTTTGAGGCATTTCAGTCAGTCGCTCAATGTACCTATAACCAGACCGTTCAGCTGGA
TATTACGGCCTTTTTAAAGACCGTAAAGAAAAATAAGCACAAGTTTTATCCGGCCTTTATTCACATTCTT
GCCCGCCTGATGAATGCTCATCCGGAATTCCGTATGGCAATGAAAGACGGTGAGCTGGTGATATGGGATA
GTGTTCACCCTTGTTACACCGTTTTCCATGAGCAAACTGAAACGTTTTCATCGCTCTGGAGTGAATACCA
CGACGATTTCCGGCAGTTTCTACACATATATTCGCAAGATGTGGCGTGTTACGGTGAAAACCTGGCCTAT
TTCCCTAAAGGGTTTATTGAGAATATGTTTTTCGTCTCAGCCAATCCCTGGGTGAGTTTCACCAGTTTTG
ATTTAAACGTGGCCAATATGGACAACTTCTTCGCCCCCGTTTTCACCATGGGCAAATATTATACGCAAGG
CGACAAGGTGCTGATGCCGCTGGCGATTCAGGTTCATCATGCCGTTTGTGATGGCTTCCATGTCGGCAGA
ATGCTTAATGAATTACAACAGTACTGCGATGAGTGGCAGGCGGGGCGTAATCTAGAGGATCCGGCTTACT
AAAAGCCAGATAACAGTATGCGTATTTGCGCGCTGATTTTTGCGGTATAAGAATATATACTGATATGTAT
ACCAGAAGTATGTCAAAAAGAGGTATGCTATGAAGCAGCGTATTACAGTGACAGTTGACAGCGACAGCTA
TCAGTTGCTCAAGGCATATATGATGTCAATATCTCCGGTCTGGTAAGCACAACCATGCAGAATGAAGCCC
GTCGTCTGCGTGCCGAACGCTGGAAAGCGGAAAATCAGGAAGGGATGGCTGAGGTCGCCCGGTTTATTGA
AATGAACGGCTCTTTTGCTGACGAGAACAGGGGCTGGTGAAATGCAGTTTAAGGTTTACACCTATAAAAG
AGAGAGCCGTTATCGTCTGTTTGTGGATGTACAGAGTGATATTATTGACACGCCCGGGCGACGGATGGTG
ATCCCCCTGGCCAGTGCACGTCTGCTGTCAGATAAAGTCCCCCGTGAACTTTACCCGGTGGTGCATATCG
GGGATGAAAGCTGGCGCATGATGACCACCGATATGGCCAGTGTGCCGGCCTCCGTTATCGGGGAAGAAGT
GGCTGATCTCAGCCACCGCGAAAATGACATCAAAAACGCCATTAACCTGATGTTCTGGGGAATATAAATG
TCAGGCTCCCTTATACACAGCCAGTCTGCAGGTCGACCATAGTGACTGGATATGTTGTGTTTTACAGTAT
TATGTAGTCTGTTTTTTATGCAAAATCTAATTTAATATATTGATATTTATATCATTTTACGTTTCTCGTT
CAGCTTTCTTGTACAAAGTGGTCACCTGCAAAAAGTGCCAGCCAGGACAGAAATGCCTCGACTTCGCTGC
TACCCAAGGTTGCCGGGTGACGCACACCGTGGAAACGGATGAAGGCACGAACCCAGTGGACATAAGCCTG
TTCGGTTCGTAAGCTGTAATGCAAGTAGCGTATGCGCTCACGCAACTGGTCCAGAACCTTGACCGAACGC
AGCGGTGGTAACGGCGCAGTGGCGGTTTTCATGGCTTGTTATGACTGTTTTTTTGGGGTACAGTCTATGC
CTCGGGCATCCAAGCAGCAAGCGCGTTACGCCGTGGGTCGATGTTTGATGTTATGGAGCAGCAACGATGT
TACGCAGCAGGGCAGTCGCCCTAAAACAAAGTTAAACATTATGAGGGAAGCGGTGATCGCCGAAGTATCG
ACTCAACTATCAGAGGTAGTTGGCGTCATCGAGCGCCATCTCGAACCGACGTTGCTGGCCGTACATTTGT
ACGGCTCCGCAGTGGATGGCGGCCTGAAGCCACACAGTGATATTGATTTGCTGGTTACGGTGACCGTAAG
GCTTGATGAAACAACGCGGCGAGCTTTGATCAACGACCTTTTGGAAACTTCGGCTTCCCCTGGAGAGAGC
GAGATTCTCCGCGCTGTAGAAGTCACCATTGTTGTGCACGACGACATCATTCCGTGGCGTTATCCAGCTA
AGCGCGAACTGCAATTTGGAGAATGGCAGCGCAATGACATTCTTGCAGGTATCTTCGAGCCAGCCACGAT
CGACATTGATCTGGCTATCTTGCTGACAAAAGCAAGAGAACATAGCGTTGCCTTGGTAGGTCCAGCGGCG
GAGGAACTCTTTGATCCGGTTCCTGAACAGGATCTATTTGAGGCGCTAAATGAAACCTTAACGCTATGGA
ACTCGCCGCCCGACTGGGCTGGCGATGAGCGAAATGTAGTGCTTACGTTGTCCCGCATTTGGTACAGCGC
AGTAACCGGCAAAATCGCGCCGAAGGATGTCGCTGCCGACTGGGCAATGGAGCGCCTGCCGGCCCAGTAT
CAGCCCGTCATACTTGAAGCTAGACAGGCTTATCTTGGACAAGAAGAAGATCGCTTGGCCTCGCGCGCAG
ATCAGTTGGAAGAATTTGTCCACTACGTGAAAGGCGAGATCACCAAGGTAGTCGGCAAATAACCCTCGAG
C
